Addgene plasmid #25238: PRDM12
Purpose: Bacterial expression for structure determination; may not be full ORF
Depositing lab: Cheryl Arrowsmith. Depositing organization: University of Toronto.
Backbone
  Vector backbone: pET28a-LIC
  Backbone manufacturer: SGC
  Backbone size w/o insert (bp): 7328
  Vector type: Bacterial Expression
Growth in bacteria
  Bacterial resistance: Kanamycin, 50 μg/mL
  Growth temperature: 37°C
  Growth strain: DH5alpha
  Copy number: Low Copy
Gene/Insert
  Gene/Insert name: PRDM12_07 (alt names: PDB: 3EP0; PR domain containing 12; PRDM12)
  Species: H. sapiens (human)
  Insert size (bp): 510
  Entrez Gene: PRDM12 (a.k.a. PFM9)
  Tag / fusion protein: His (N terminal on insert)
  Cloning method: Restriction Enzyme
  Sequencing primers: 5′ T7; 3′ T7-term
Terms and licenses: Academic/Nonprofit Terms; Industry Terms: Not Available to Industry
Depositor comments: PDB: 3EP0. http://www.thesgc.org/structures/3EP0/
How to cite: PRDM12 was a gift from Cheryl Arrowsmith (Addgene plasmid # 25238 ; http://n2t.net/addgene:25238 ; RRID:Addgene_25238)
