[The description below was written by a language model from this plasmid's Addgene catalogue record.]
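Description:
PRDM12 is a bacterial expression plasmid built on the pET28a-LIC backbone, a ligation-independent-cloning derivative of pET28a from a structural genomics group. It carries kanamycin resistance for selection, is listed as low copy, and is propagated in a standard cloning strain such as DH5alpha. The record gives the empty backbone as about 7.3 kb. No feature table is provided, so the origin of replication and exact regulatory elements are not itemised. The listed sequencing primers (T7 forward and T7 terminator) are consistent with the usual pET arrangement, in which the insert sits between a T7 promoter and T7 terminator and is expressed in a host that supplies T7 RNA polymerase.

The insert, designated PRDM12_07, is a 510 bp fragment of human PRDM12 (PR domain containing 12, also known as PFM9). At that size it would encode roughly 170 residues, and the record itself cautions that it may not be the full open reading frame, which fits a domain-level construct chosen for crystallisation rather than full-length protein. The record does not state the exact residue boundaries. The fragment is fused to an N-terminal His tag, which allows purification of the recombinant protein by immobilised metal affinity chromatography. Whether a protease cleavage site follows the tag is not stated.

The stated purpose is bacterial production of protein for structure determination, and the depositor links the construct to a deposited Protein Data Bank structure of PRDM12. It is therefore mainly useful for producing this PRDM12 fragment for structural, biophysical or biochemical work.
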