>Addgene plasmid #25238 | PRDM12 | depositor partial sequence | sequence record 11712 | Author sequence
AAAACTGCCTTTACAGCTGAGGTCTTGGCGCAATCCTTCTCGGGAGAAGTGCAGAAGCTTAGCTCTCTCG
TCTTACCCGCCGAGGTAATAATTGCACAAAGTTCAATCCCGGGCGAAGGGTTGGGAATTTTTTCCAAAAC
CTGGATCAAAGCTGGCACGGAGATGGGTCCATTCACTGGCCGGGTGATAGCGCCTGAACACGTTGATATT
TGCAAGAACAATAACCTTATGTGGGAAGTCTTTAATGAGGACGGTACAGTGAGATACTTCATCGATGCCT
CGCAGGAAGACCATCGAAGCTGGATGACCTATATTAAATGTGCACGTAACGAGCAGGAACAAAATCTCGA
AGTAGTTCAGATTGGGACGTCTATCTTTTACAAAGCTATAGAGATGATCCCGCCCGATCAAGAATTATTG
GTGTGGTATGGAAACAGTCACAATACCTTCCTTGGCATTCCGGGTGTCCCAGGCCTGGAGGAAGATCAGA
AGAAAAACAAACATGAAGAC
