>Addgene plasmid #25238 | PRDM12 | addgene partial sequence | sequence record 31318 | 25238 with T7
GAATTCCCTCTGAATATTTTGTTTACTTTAAGAAGGAGATATACCATGGGCAGCAGCCATCATCATCATC
ATCACAGCAGCGGCCTGGTTCCGCGTGGTAGTAAAACTGCCTTTACAGCTGAGGTCTTGGCGCAATCCTT
CTCGGGAGAAGTGCAGAAGCTTAGCTCTCTCGTCTTACCCGCCGAGGTAATAATTGCACAAAGTTCAATC
CCGGGCGAAGGGTTGGGAATTTTTTCCAAAACCTGGATCAAAGCTGGCACGGAGATGGGTCCATTCACTG
GCCGGGTGATAGCGCCTGAACACGTTGATATTTGCAAGAACAATAACCTTATGTGGGAAGTCTTTAATGA
GGACGGTACAGTGAGATACTTCATCGATGCCTCGCAGGAAGACCATCGAAGCTGGATGACCTATATTAAA
TGTGCACGTAACGAGCAGGAACAAAATCTCGAAGTAGTTCAGATTGGGACGTCTATCTTTTACAAAGCTA
TAGAGATGATCCCGCCCGATCAAGAATTATTGGTGTGGTATGGAAACAGTCACAATACCTTCCTTGGCAT
TCCGGGTGTCCCAGGCCTGGAGGAAGATCAGAAGAAAAACAAACATGAAGACTGATGACGAAGCTTGCGG
CCGCACTCGAGCACCACCACCACCACCACTGAGATCCGGCTGCTAACAAAGCCCGAAAGGAAGCTGAGTT
GGCTGCTGCCACCGCTGAGCAATAACTAGCATAACCCCTTGGGGCCTCTAAACGGGTCTTGAGGGGTTTT
TTGCTGAAAGGAGGAACTATATCCGGATTGGCGAATGGG
[97 nt withheld, positions 810-906]
